>Addgene plasmid #73501 | pgRNA-CKB | addgene full sequence | sequence record 351211 | Addgene NGS Result
GGGCAAGTTTGTGGAATTGGTTTAACATAACAAATTGGCTGTGGTATATAAAATTATTCATAATGATAGT
AGGAGGCTTGGTAGGTTTAAGAATAGTTTTTGCTGTACTTTCTATAGTGAATAGAGTTAGGCAGGGATAT
TCACCATTATCGTTTCAGACCCACCTCCCAACCCCGAGGGGACCCGACAGGCCCGAAGGAATAGAAGAAG
AAGGTGGAGAGAGAGACAGAGACAGATCCATTCGATTAGTGAACGGATCGGCACTGCGTGCGCCAATTCT
GCAGACAAATGGCAGTATTCATCCACAATTTTAAAAGAAAAGGGGGGATTGGGGGGTACAGTGCAGGGGA
AAGAATAGTAGACATAATAGCAACAGACATACAAACTAAAGAATTACAAAAACAAATTACAAAAATTCAA
AATTTTCGGGTTTATTACAGGGACAGCAGAGATCCAGTTTGGTTAGTACCGGGCCCGCTCTAGAGATCCG
ACGCGCCATCTCTAGGCCCGCGCCGGCCCCCTCGCACGGACTTGTGGGAGAAGCTCGGCTACTCCCCTGC
CCCGGTTAATTTGCATATAATATTTCCTAGTAACTATAGAGGCTTAATGTGCGATAAAAGACAGATAATC
TGTTCTTTTTAATACTAGCTACATTTTACATGATAGGCTTGGATTTCTATAACTTCGTATAGCATACATT
ATACGAAGTTATAAACAGCACAAAAGGAAACTCACCCTAACTGTAAAGTAATTGTGTGTTTTGAGACTAT
AAGTATCCCTTGGAGAACCACCTTGTTGGGGAGACGGACGTCTCCGTTTAAGAGCTATGCTGGAAACAGC
ATAGCAAGTTTAAATAAGGCTAGTCCGTTATCAACTTGAAAAAGTGGCACCGAGTCGGTGCTTTTTTTCT
CGAGTACTAGGATCCATTAGGCGGCCGCGTGGATAACCGTATTACCGCCATGCATCCCGGGTGACTGACT
GAGCGGCCGCACTAGTTATTAATAGTAATCAATTACGGGGTCATTAGTTCATAGCCCATATATGGAGTTC
CGCGTTACATAACTTACGGTAAATGGCCCGCCTGGCTGACCGCCCAACGACCCCCGCCCATTGACGTCAA
TAATGACGTATGTTCCCATAGTAACGCCAATAGGGACTTTCCATTGACGTCAATGGGTGGAGTATTTACG
GTAAACTGCCCACTTGGCAGTACATCAAGTGTATCATATGCCAAGTACGCCCCCTATTGACGTCAATGAC
GGTAAATGGCCCGCCTGGCATTATGCCCAGTACATGACCTTATGGGACTTTCCTACTTGGCAGTACATCT
ACGTATTAGTCATCGCTATTACCATGGTCGAGGTGAGCCCCACGTTCTGCTTCACTCTCCCCATCTCCCC
CCCCTCCCCACCCCCAATTTTGTATTTATTTATTTTTTAATTATTTTGTGCAGCGATGGGGGCGGGGGGG
GGGGGGGGGCGCGCGCCRGGSGGGGSGGGGSGGGGSGRGGGGSGGGGSGGGGCGAGGCGGAGAGGTGCGG
CGGCAGCCAATCAGAGCGGCGCGCTCCGAAAGTTTCCTTTTATGGCGAGGCGGCGGCGGCGGCGGCCCTA
TAAAAAGCGAAGCGCGCGGCGGGCGGGAGTCGCTGCGCGCTGCCTTCGCCCCGTGCCCCGCTCCGCCGCC
GCCTCGCGCCGCCCGCCCCGGCTCTGACTGACCGCGTTACTCCCACAGGTGAGCGGGCGGGACGGCCCTT
CTCCTCCGGGCTGTAATTAGCGCTTGGTTTAATGACGGCTTGTTTCTTTTCTGTGGCTGCGTGAAAGCCT
TGAGGGGCTCCGGGAGGGCCCTTTGTGCGGGGGGAGCGGCTCGGGGGGTGCGTGCGTGTGTGTGTGCGTG
GGGAGCGCCGCGTGCGGCTCCGCGCTGCCCGGCGGCTGTGAGCGCTGCGGGCGCGGCGCGGGGCTTTGTG
CGCTCCGCAGTGTGCGCGAGGGGAGCGCGGCCGGGGGCGGTGCCCCGCGGTGCGGGGGGGGCTGCGAGGG
GAACAAAGGCTGCGTGCGGGGTGTGTGCGTGGGGGGGTGAGCAGGGGGTGTGGGCGCGTCGGTCGGGCTG
CAACCCCCCCTGCACCCCCCTCCCCGAGTTGCTGAGCACGGCCCGGCTTCGGGTGCGGGGCTCCGTACGG
GGCGTGGCGCGGGGCTCGCCGTGCCGGGCGGGGGGTGGCGGCAGGTGGGGGTGCCGGGCGGGGCGGGGCC
GCCTCGGGCCGGGGAGGGCTCGGGGGAGGGGCGCGGCGGCCCCCGGAGCGCCGGCGGCTGTCGAGGCGCG
GCGAGCCGCAGCCATTGCCTTTTATGGTAATCGTGCGAGAGGGCGCAGGGACTTCCTTTGTCCCAAATCT
GTGCGGAGCCGAAATCTGGGAGGCGCCGCCGCACCCCCTCTAGCGGGCGCGGGGCGAAGCGGTGCGGCGC
CGGCAGGAAGGAAATGGGCGGGGAGGGCCTTCGTGCGTCGCCGCGCCGCCGTCCCCTTCTCCCTCTCCAG
CCTCGGGGCTGTCCGCGGGGGGACGGCTGCCTTCGGGGGGGACGGGGCAGGGCGGGGTTCGGCTTCTGGC
GTGTGACCGGCGGCTCTAGAGCCTCTGCTAACCATGTTCATGCCTTCTTCTTTTTCCTACAGCTCCTGGG
CAACGTGCTGGTTATTGTGCTGTCTCATCATTTTGGCAAAGAATTCCGCCACCATGCCAAAAAAGAAGAG
AAAGGTAGATCCAAAAAAGAAGAGAAAGGTAGATCCAAAAAAGAAGAGAAAGGTACACGTGTCAACGCGT
ATGGTGAGCGAGCTGATTAAGGAGAACATGCACATGAAGCTGTACATGGAGGGCACCGTGAACAACCACC
ACTTCAAGTGCACATCCGAGGGCGAAGGCAAGCCCTACGAGGGCACCCAGACCATGAGAATCAAGGCGGT
CGAGGGCGGCCCTCTCCCCTTCGCCTTCGACATCCTGGCTACCAGCTTCATGTACGGCAGCAAAACCTTC
ATCAACCACACCCAGGGCATCCCCGACTTCTTTAAGCAGTCCTTCCCCGAGGGCTTCACATGGGAGAGAG
TCACCACATACGAAGACGGGGGCGTGCTGACCGCTACCCAGGACACCAGCCTCCAGGACGGCTGCCTCAT
CTACAACGTCAAGATCAGAGGGGTGAACTTCCCATCCAACGGCCCTGTGATGCAGAAGAAAACACTCGGC
TGGGAGGCCTCCACCGAGACCCTGTACCCCGCTGACGGCGGCCTGGAAGGCAGAGCCGACATGGCCCTGA
AGCTCGTGGGCGGGGGCCACCTGATCTGCAACTTGAAGACCACATACAGATCCAAGAAACCCGCTAAGAA
CCTCAAGATGCCCGGCGTCTACTATGTGGACAGAAGACTGGAAAGAATCAAGGAGGCCGACAAAGAGACC
TACGTCGAGCAGCACGAGGTGGCTGTGGCCAGATACTGCGACCTCCCTAGCAAACTGGGGCACAGAGAGG
GCAGAGGAAGTCTTCTAACATGCGGTGACGTGGAGGAGAATCCCGGCCCTATGAAGACCTTCAACATCTC
CCAGCAGGATCTAGAATTAGTAGAAGTAGCGACAGAGAAGATTACAATGCTTTATGAGGATAATAAACAT
CATGTGGGAGCGGCAATTCGTACGAAAACAGGAGAAATCATTTCGGCAGTACATATTGAAGCGTATATAG
GACGAGTAACTGTTTGTGCAGAAGCCATTGCGATTGGTAGTGCAGTTTCGAATGGACAAAAGGATTTTGA
CACGATTGTAGCTGTTAGACACCCTTATTCTGACGAAGTAGATAGAAGTATTCGAGTGGTAAGTCCTTGT
GGTATGTGTAGGGAGTTGATTTCAGACTATGCACCAGATTGTTTTGTGTTAATAGAAATGAATGGCAAGT
TAGTCAAAACTACGATTGAAGAACTCATTCCACTCAAATATACCCGAAATTAATCGACATGATAAGATAC
ATTGATGAGTTTGGACAAACCACAACTAGAATGCAGTGAAAAAAATGCTTTATTTGTGAAATTTGTGATG
CTATTGCTTTATTTGTGAAATTTGTGATGCTATTGCTTTATTTGTAACCATTATAAGCTGCAATAAACAA
GTTAACAACAACAATTGCATTCATTTTATGTTTCAGGTTCAGAGGGAGGTGTGGGAGGTTTTTTAAAGCA
AGTAAAACCTCTACAAATGTGGTAGATCGAATTCGTCGAGGGACCTAATAACTTCGTATAGCATACATTA
TACGAAGTTATACATGTTTAAGGGTTCCGGTTCCACTAGGTACAATTCGATATCAAGCTTATCGATAATC
AACCTCTGGATTACAAAATTTGTGAAAGATTGACTGGTATTCTTAACTATGTTGCTCCTTTTACGCTATG
TGGATACGCTGCTTTAATGCCTTTGTATCATGCTATTGCTTCCCGTATGGCTTTCATTTTCTCCTCCTTG
TATAAATCCTGGTTGCTGTCTCTTTATGAGGAGTTGTGGCCCGTTGTCAGGCAACGTGGCGTGGTGTGCA
CTGTGTTTGCTGACGCAACCCCCACTGGTTGGGGCATTGCCACCACCTGTCAGCTCCTTTCCGGGACTTT
CGCTTTCCCCCTCCCTATTGCCACGGCGGAACTCATCGCCGCCTGCCTTGCCCGCTGCTGGACAGGGGCT
CGGCTGTTGGGCACTGACAATTCCGTGGTGTTGTCGGGGAAATCATCGTCCTTTCCTTGGCTGCTCGCCT
GTGTTGCCACCTGGATTCTGCGCGGGACGTCCTTCTGCTACGTCCCTTCGGCCCTCAATCCAGCGGACCT
TCCTTCCCGCGGCCTGCTGCCGGCTCTGCGGCCTCTTCCGCGTCTTCGCCTTCGCCCTCAGACGAGTCGG
ATCTCCCTTTGGGCCGCCTCCCCGCATCGATACCGTCGACCTCGATCGAGACCTAGAAAAACATGGAGCA
ATCACAAGTAGCAATACAGCAGCTACCAATGCTGATTGTGCCTGGCTAGAAGCACAAGAGGAGGAGGAGG
TGGGTTTTCCAGTCACACCTCAGGTACCTTTAAGACCAATGACTTACAAGGCAGCTGTAGATCTTAGCCA
CTTTTTAAAAGAAAAGGGGGGACTGGAAGGGCTAATTCACTCCCAACGAAGACAAGATATCCTTGATCTG
TGGATCTACCACACACAAGGCTACTTCCCTGATTGGCAGAACTACACACCAGGGCCAGGGATCAGATATC
CACTGACCTTTGGATGGTGCTACAAGCTAGTACCAGTTGAGCAAGAGAAGGTAGAAGAAGCCAATGAAGG
AGAGAACACCCGCTTGTTACACCCTGTGAGCCTGCATGGGATGGATGACCCGGAGAGAGAAGTATTAGAG
TGGAGGTTTGACAGCCGCCTAGCATTTCATCACATGGCCCGAGAGCTGCATCCGGACTGTACTGGGTCTC
TCTGGTTAGACCAGATCTGAGCCTGGGAGCTCTCTGGCTAACTAGGGAACCCACTGCTTAAGCCTCAATA
AAGCTTGCCTTGAGTGCTTCAAGTAGTGTGTGCCCGTCTGTTGTGTGACTCTGGTAACTAGAGATCCCTC
AGACCCTTTTAGTCAGTGTGGAAAATCTCTAGCAGCATGTGAGCAAAAGGCCAGCAAAAGGCCAGGAACC
GTAAAAAGGCCGCGTTGCTGGCGTTTTTCCATAGGCTCCGCCCCCCTGACGAGCATCACAAAAATCGACG
CTCAAGTCAGAGGTGGCGAAACCCGACAGGACTATAAAGATACCAGGCGTTTCCCCCTGGAAGCTCCCTC
GTGCGCTCTCCTGTTCCGACCCTGCCGCTTACCGGATACCTGTCCGCCTTTCTCCCTTCGGGAAGCGTGG
CGCTTTCTCATAGCTCACGCTGTAGGTATCTCAGTTCGGTGTAGGTCGTTCGCTCCAAGCTGGGCTGTGT
GCACGAACCCCCCGTTCAGCCCGACCGCTGCGCCTTATCCGGTAACTATCGTCTTGAGTCCAACCCGGTA
AGACACGACTTATCGCCACTGGCAGCAGCCACTGGTAACAGGATTAGCAGAGCGAGGTATGTAGGCGGTG
CTACAGAGTTCTTGAAGTGGTGGCCTAACTACGGCTACACTAGAAGAACAGTATTTGGTATCTGCGCTCT
GCTGAAGCCAGTTACCTTCGGAAAAAGAGTTGGTAGCTCTTGATCCGGCAAACAAACCACCGCTGGTAGC
GGTGGTTTTTTTGTTTGCAAGCAGCAGATTACGCGCAGAAAAAAAGGATCTCAAGAAGATCCTTTGATCT
TTTCTACGGGGTCTGACGCTCAGTGGAACGAAAACTCACGTTAAGGGATTTTGGTCATGAGATTATCAAA
AAGGATCTTCACCTAGATCCTTTTAAATTAAAAATGAAGTTTTAAATCAATCTAAAGTATATATGAGTAA
ACTTGGTCTGACAGTTACCAATGCTTAATCAGTGAGGCACCTATCTCAGCGATCTGTCTATTTCGTTCAT
CCATAGTTGCCTGACTCCCCGTCGTGTAGATAACTACGATACGGGAGGGCTTACCATCTGGCCCCAGTGC
TGCAATGATACCGCGAGACCCACGCTCACCGGCTCCAGATTTATCAGCAATAAACCAGCCAGCCGGAAGG
GCCGAGCGCAGAAGTGGTCCTGCAACTTTATCCGCCTCCATCCAGTCTATTAATTGTTGCCGGGAAGCTA
GAGTAAGTAGTTCGCCAGTTAATAGTTTGCGCAACGTTGTTGCCATTGCTACAGGCATCGTGGTGTCACG
CTCGTCGTTTGGTATGGCTTCATTCAGCTCCGGTTCCCAACGATCAAGGCGAGTTACATGATCCCCCATG
TTGTGCAAAAAAGCGGTTAGCTCCTTCGGTCCTCCGATCGTTGTCAGAAGTAAGTTGGCCGCAGTGTTAT
CACTCATGGTTATGGCAGCACTGCATAATTCTCTTACTGTCATGCCATCCGTAAGATGCTTTTCTGTGAC
TGGTGAGTACTCAACCAAGTCATTCTGAGAATAGTGTATGCGGCGACCGAGTTGCTCTTGCCCGGCGTCA
ATACGGGATAATACCGCGCCACATAGCAGAACTTTAAAAGTGCTCATCATTGGAAAACGTTCTTCGGGGC
GAAAACTCTCAAGGATCTTACCGCTGTTGAGATCCAGTTCGATGTAACCCACTCGTGCACCCAACTGATC
TTCAGCATCTTTTACTTTCACCAGCGTTTCTGGGTGAGCAAAAACAGGAAGGCAAAATGCCGCAAAAAAG
GGAATAAGGGCGACACGGAAATGTTGAATACTCATACTCTTCCTTTTTCAATATTATTGAAGCATTTATC
AGGGTTATTGTCTCATGAGCGGATACATATTTGAATGTATTTAGAAAAATAAACAAATAGGGGTTCCGCG
CACATTTCCCCGAAAAGTGCCACCTGACGTCGACGGATCGGGAGATCTCCCGATCCCCTATGGTGCACTC
TCAGTACAATCTGCTCTGATGCCGCATAGTTAAGCCAGTATCTGCTCCCTGCTTGTGTGTTGGAGGTCGC
TGAGTAGTGCGCGAGCAAAATTTAAGCTACAACAAGGCAAGGCTTGACCGACAATTGCATGAAGAATCTG
CTTAGGGTTAGGCGTTTTGCGCTGCTTCGCGATGTACGGGCCAGATATACGCGTTGACATTGATTATTGA
CTAGTTATTAATAGTAATCAATTACGGGGTCATTAGTTCATAGCCCATATATGGAGTTCCGCGTTACATA
ACTTACGGTAAATGGCCCGCCTGGCTGACCGCCCAACGACCCCCGCCCATTGACGTCAATAATGACGTAT
GTTCCCATAGTAACGCCAATAGGGACTTTCCATTGACGTCAATGGGTGGAGTATTTACGGTAAACTGCCC
ACTTGGCAGTACATCAAGTGTATCATATGCCAAGTACGCCCCCTATTGACGTCAATGACGGTAAATGGCC
CGCCTGGCATTATGCCCAGTACATGACCTTATGGGACTTTCCTACTTGGCAGTACATCTACGTATTAGTC
ATCGCTATTACCATGGTGATGCGGTTTTGGCAGTACATCAATGGGCGTGGATAGCGGTTTGACTCACGGG
GATTTCCAAGTCTCCACCCCATTGACGTCAATGGGAGTTTGTTTTGGCACCAAAATCAACGGGACTTTCC
AAAATGTCGTAACAACTCCGCCCCATTGACGCAAATGGGCGGTAGGCGTGTACGGTGGGAGGTCTATATA
AGCAGCGCGTTTTGCCTGTACTGGGTCTCTCTGGTTAGACCAGATCTGAGCCTGGGAGCTCTCTGGCTAA
CTAGGGAACCCACTGCTTAAGCCTCAATAAAGCTTGCCTTGAGTGCTTCAAGTAGTGTGTGCCCGTCTGT
TGTGTGACTCTGGTAACTAGAGATCCCTCAGACCCTTTTAGTCAGTGTGGAAAATCTCTAGCAGTGGCGC
CCGAACAGGGACTTGAAAGCGAAAGGGAAACCAGAGGAGCTCTCTCGACGCAGGACTCGGCTTGCTGAAG
CGCGCACGGCAAGAGGCGAGGGGCGGCGACTGGTGAGTACGCCAAAAATTTTGACTAGCGGAGGCTAGAA
GGAGAGAGATGGGTGCGAGAGCGTCAGTATTAAGCGGGGGAGAATTAGATCGCGATGGGAAAAAATTCGG
TTAAGGCCAGGGGGAAAGAAAAAATATAAATTAAAACATATAGTATGGGCAAGCAGGGAGCTAGAACGAT
TCGCAGTTAATCCTGGCCTGTTAGAAACATCAGAAGGCTGTAGACAAATACTGGGACAGCTACAACCATC
CCTTCAGACAGGATCAGAAGAACTTAGATCATTATATAATACAGTAGCAACCCTCTATTGTGTGCATCAA
AGGATAGAGATAAAAGACACCAAGGAAGCTTTAGACAAGATAGAGGAAGAGCAAAACAAAAGTAAGACCA
CCGCACAGCAAGCGGCCGGCCGCTGATCTTCAGACCTGGAGGAGGAGATATGAGGGACAATTGGAGAAGT
GAATTATATAAATATAAAGTAGTAAAAATTGAACCATTAGGAGTAGCACCCACCAAGGCAAAGAGAAGAG
TGGTGCAGAGAGAAAAAAGAGCAGTGGGAATAGGAGCTTTGTTCCTTGGGTTCTTGGGAGCAGCAGGAAG
CACTATGGGCGCAGCGTCAATGACGCTGACGGTACAGGCCAGACAATTATTGTCTGGTATAGTGCAGCAG
CAGAACAATTTGCTGAGGGCTATTGAGGCGCAACAGCATCTGTTGCAACTCACAGTCTGGGGCATCAAGC
AGCTCCAGGCAAGAATCCTGGCTGTGGAAAGATACCTAAAGGATCAACAGCTCCTGGGGATTTGGGGTTG
CTCTGGAAAACTCATTTGCACCACTGCTGTGCCTTGGAATGCTAGTTGGAGTAATAAATCTCTGGAACAG
ATTTGGAATCACACGACCTGGATGGAGTGGGACAGAGAAATTAACAATTACACAAGCTTAATACACTCCT
TAATTGAAGAATCGCAAAACCAGCAAGAAAAGAATGAACAAGAATTATTGGAATTAGATAAAT
Features (pLannotate 1.2.2; 30 found; start..end, strand, type, name):
    159..259     +  CDS            Rev (fragment): human immunodeficiency virus 1 (HIV-1) Rev protein; rev; enhances nuclear export of unspliced and incompletely spliced viral mRNAs
    309..426     +  misc_feature   cPPT/CTS: central polypurine tract and central termination sequence of HIV-1
    679..712     +  protein_bind   loxP: Cre-mediated recombination occurs in the 8-bp core sequence (GCATACAT). Cre recombinase
    834..901     +  misc_RNA       tracrRNA (fragment): trans-activating CRISPR RNA for the Streptococcus pyogenes CRISPR/Cas9 system
   1053..1356    +  enhancer       CMV enhancer: human cytomegalovirus immediate early enhancer
   1358..1635    +  promoter       chicken β-actin promoter: No description available
   1636..2652    +  intron         chimeric intron: chimera between introns from chicken β-actin and rabbit β-globin
   2717..2737    +  CDS            SV40 NLS: nuclear localization signal of SV40 (simian virus 40) large T antigen
   2741..2761    +  CDS            SV40 NLS: nuclear localization signal of SV40 (simian virus 40) large T antigen
   2765..2785    +  CDS            SV40 NLS: nuclear localization signal of SV40 (simian virus 40) large T antigen
   2801..3496    +  CDS            mKate2: mKate2 is a basic (constitutively fluorescent) red fluorescent protein published in 2009, derived from Entacmaea quadricolor. It is reported to be a rapidly-maturing monomer with moderate acid sensitivity.
   3551..3970    +  CDS            bsr: BSR_BACCE - Experimental evidence at protein level: Swiss-Prot protein existence level 1. Catalyzes the deamination of the cytosine moiety of the antibiotics blasticidin S, cytomycin and acetylblasticidin S. From Bacillus cereus.
   3976..4076    -  polyA_signal   SV40 poly(A) signal (fragment): SV40 polyadenylation signal
   4156..4224    -  CDS            large T antigen (fragment): large T antigen from SV40 (simian virus 40)
   4248..4281    +  protein_bind   loxP: Cre-mediated recombination occurs in the 8-bp core sequence (GCATACAT). Cre recombinase
   4314..4337    +  misc_feature   MCS (fragment): pBluescript multiple cloning site
   4337..4925    +  misc_feature   WPRE: woodchuck hepatitis virus posttranscriptional regulatory element
   4926..4945    +  misc_feature   MCS (fragment): pBluescript multiple cloning site
   4947..5447    +  CDS            nef (fragment): NEF_HV1LA - Experimental evidence at protein level: Swiss-Prot protein existence level 1. Extracellular Nef protein targets CD4(+) T-lymphocytes for apoptosis by interacting with CXCR4 surface receptors. From Human immunodeficiency virus type 1 group M subtype B (isolate Lai) (HIV-1).
   5454..5634    +  LTR            5' LTR (truncated): truncated 5' long terminal repeat (LTR) from HIV-1
   5696..6284    -  rep_origin     ori: high-copy-number ColE1/pMB1/pBR322/pUC origin of replication
   6455..7315    -  CDS            AmpR: β-lactamase; bla; confers resistance to ampicillin, carbenicillin, and related antibiotics
   7316..7420    -  promoter       AmpR promoter: bla
   7479..7531    -  misc_feature   bom (fragment): basis of mobility region from pBR322
   7686..8065    +  enhancer       CMV enhancer: human cytomegalovirus immediate early enhancer
   8066..8265    +  promoter       CMV promoter: human cytomegalovirus (CMV) immediate early promoter
   8283..8463    +  LTR            5' LTR (truncated): truncated 5' long terminal repeat (LTR) from HIV-1
   8510..8635    +  misc_feature   HIV-1 Ψ: packaging signal of human immunodeficiency virus type 1
   8619..8957    +  CDS            HIV-1 gag (fragment): gag protein from human immunodeficiency virus 1; gag
   9132..9365    +  misc_feature   RRE: The Rev response element (RRE) of HIV-1 allows for Rev-dependent mRNA export from the nucleus to the cytoplasm.
