[The description below was written by a language model from this plasmid's Addgene catalogue record and pLannotate feature annotations shown in this document.]
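Description:
pgRNA-CKB is a guide RNA expression plasmid built on the pSico lentiviral backbone for CRISPR work in mammalian cells, developed in the context of CRISPR interference in human iPSCs. It is about 9.6 kb. In bacteria it is maintained through a high-copy ColE1/pUC-type origin and an ampicillin resistance gene. The lentiviral framework is a CMV enhancer/promoter-driven hybrid 5' LTR, the HIV-1 Ψ packaging signal with a gag fragment, RRE, cPPT/CTS, WPRE and a truncated downstream LTR.

The guide cassette carries a placeholder scramble sequence flanked by BsmBI sites, so a target-specific spacer can be cloned in ahead of the Streptococcus pyogenes guide scaffold, which is annotated as a tracrRNA fragment. The promoter driving the gRNA is neither stated in the record nor annotated in the feature table. Downstream, a CAG promoter (CMV enhancer, chicken β-actin promoter and chimeric intron) drives mKate2-T2A-Bsd. This is a red fluorescent protein carrying three N-terminal SV40 nuclear localization signals, joined by a self-cleaving T2A peptide to a blasticidin S deaminase. Transfected cells can therefore be identified by nuclear red fluorescence and selected with blasticidin from a single transcript. An SV40 poly(A) fragment is annotated after this cassette, in reverse orientation.

Two same-orientation loxP sites bracket the guide scaffold and the whole reporter/selection cassette. In principle this would permit Cre-mediated excision, although the record does not describe such a use. Despite the lentiviral elements, the depositor notes that the construct's large size gives poor viral titres. They recommend it for plasmid transfection and the generation of stable clones rather than for lentivirus production.
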