Addgene plasmid #73501: pgRNA-CKB
Purpose: gRNA expression vector (with mKate2)
Depositing lab: Bruce Conklin. Depositing organization: J. David Gladstone Institutes. Publication: CRISPR Interference Efficiently Induces Specific and Reversible Gene Silencing in Human iPSCs. Mandegar MA, Huebsch N, Frolov EB, Shin E, Truong A, Olvera MP, Chan AH, Miyaoka Y, Holmes K, Spencer CI, Judge LM, Gordon DE, Eskildsen TV, Villalta JE, Horlbeck MA, Gilbert LA, Krogan NJ, Sheikh SP, Weissman JS, Qi LS, So PL, Conklin BR. Cell Stem Cell. 2016 Apr 7;18(4):541-53. doi: 10.1016/j.stem.2016.01.022. Epub 2016 Mar 10. PubMed 26971820.
Backbone
  Vector backbone: pSico
  Total vector size (bp): 9596
  Vector type: Mammalian Expression, Lentiviral, CRISPR
  Selectable markers: Blasticidin
Growth in bacteria
  Bacterial resistance: Ampicillin, 100 μg/mL
  Growth temperature: 37°C
  Growth strain: NEB Stable
  Copy number: High Copy
Gene/Insert
  Gene/Insert name: mKate2-T2A-Bsd
  gRNA/shRNA sequence: Scramble gRNA sequence with BsmBI cloning sites
  Species: H. sapiens (human), Synthetic
  Promoter: CAG
  Tag / fusion protein: NLS (N terminal on insert)
  Cloning method: Restriction Enzyme; 5′ cloning site EcoRI (not destroyed); 3′ cloning site EcoRI (not destroyed)
  Sequencing primers: 5′ CCTCTGCTAACCATGTTCATGC; 3′ GATCTACCACATTTGTAGAG
Terms and licenses: Academic/Nonprofit Terms; Industry Terms: Not Available to Industry
Depositor comments: Due to the large size of this gRNA expression vector it does not produce high-tire lentivirus. Hence we do not recommend using this plasmid backbone for lentivral preparation. This gRNA-expression plasmid is best suited for plasmid transfections and generation of stable clones.
How to cite: pgRNA-CKB was a gift from Bruce Conklin (Addgene plasmid # 73501 ; http://n2t.net/addgene:73501 ; RRID:Addgene_73501)
