>Addgene plasmid #73501 | pgRNA-CKB | addgene partial sequence | sequence record 168094 | StrepPyoCas9-5UTR-F 5'-CGGTGCCACTTTTTCAAGTTG-3'
TTCCAGCATAGCTCTTAAACGGAGACGTCCGTCTCCCCAACAAGGTGGTTCTCCAAGGGATACTTATAGT
CTCAAAACACACAATTACTTTACAGTTAGGGTGAGTTTCCTTTTGTGCTGTTTATAACTTCGTATAATGT
ATGCTATACGAAGTTATAGAAATCCAAGCCTATCATGTAAAATGTAGCTAGTATTAAAAAGAACAGATTA
TCTGTCTTTTATCGCACATTAAGCCTCTATAGTTACTAGGAAATATTATATGCAAATTAACCGGGGCAGG
GGAGTAGCCGAGCTTCTCCCACAAGTCCGTGCGAGGGGGCCGGCGCGGGCCTAGAGATGGCGCGTCGGAT
CTCTAGAGCGGGCCCGGTACTAACCAAACTGGATCTCTGCTGTCCCTGTAATAAACCCGAAAATTTTGAA
TTTTTGTAATTTGTTTTTGTAATTCTTTAGTTTGTATGTCTGTTGCTATTATGTCTACTATTCTTTCCCC
TGCACTGTACCCCCCAATCCCCCCTTTTCTTTTAAAATTGTGGATGAATACTGCCATTTGTCTGCAGAAT
TGGCGCACGCAGTGCCGATCCGTTCACTAATCGAATGGATCTGTCTCTGTCTCTCTCTCCACCTTCTTCT
TCTATTCCTTCGGGCCTGTCGGGTCCCCTCGGGGTTGGGAGGTGGGTCTGAAACGATAATGGTGAATATC
CCTGCCTAACTCTATTCACTATAGAAAGTACAGCAAAAACTATTCTTAAACCTACCAAGCCTCCTACTAT
CATTATGAATAATTTTATATACCACAGCCAATTTGTTATGTTAAACCAATTCCACAAACTTGCCCATTTA
TCTAATTCCAATAATTCTTGTTCATT
