>Addgene plasmid #73501 | pgRNA-CKB | addgene partial sequence | sequence record 168097 | EBV-rev 5'-GTGGTTTGTCCAAACTCATC-3'
ATTTGAGTGGAATGAGTTCTTCAATCGTAGTTTTGACTAACTTGCCATTCATTTCTATTAACACAAAACA
ATCTGGTGCATAGTCTGAAATCAACTCCCTACACATACCACAAGGACTTACCACTCGAATACTTCTATCT
ACTTCGTCAGAATAAGGGTGTCTAACAGCTACAATCGTGTCAAAATCCTTTTGTCCATTCGAAACTGCAC
TACCAATCGCAATGGCTTCTGCACAAACAGTTACTCGTCCTATATACGCTTCAATATGTACTGCCGAAAT
GATTTCTCCTGTTTTCGTACGAATTGCCGCTCCCACATGATGTTTATTATCCTCATAAAGCATTGTAATC
TTCTCTGTCGCTACTTCTACTAATTCTAGATCCTGCTGGGAGATGTTGAAGGTCTTCATAGGGCCGGGAT
TCTCCTCCACGTCACCGCATGTTAGAAGACTTCCTCTGCCCTCTCTGTGCCCCAGTTTGCTAGGGAGGTC
GCAGTATCTGGCCACAGCCACCTCGTGCTGCTCGACGTAGGTCTCTTTGTCGGCCTCCTTGATTCTTTCC
AGTCTTCTGTCCACATAGTAGACGCCGGGCATCTTGAGGTTCTTAGCGGGTTTCTTGGATCTGTATGTGG
TCTTCAAGTTGCAGATCAGGTGGCCCCCGCCCACGAGCTTCAGGGCCATGTCGGCTCTGCCTTCCAGGCC
GCCGTCAGCGGGGTACAGGGTCTCGGTGGAGGCCTCCCAGCCGAGTGTTTTCTTCTGCATCACAGGGCCG
TTGGATGGGAAGTTCACCCCTCTGATCTTGACGTTGTAGATGAGGCAGCCGTCCTGGAGGCTGGTGTCCT
GGGTAGCGGTCAGCACGCCCCCGTCTTCGTATGTGGTGACTCTCTCCCATGTGAAGCCCTCGGGGAAGGA
CTGCTTAAAGAAGTCG
